>Addgene plasmid #46530 | pGEX Vav3-SH2 | depositor full sequence | sequence record 65780 | Full Sequence
ACGTTATCGACTGCACGGTGCACCAATGCTTCTGGCGTCAGGCAGCCATCGGAAGCTGTGGTATGGCTGT
GCAGGTCGTAAATCACTGCATAATTCGTGTCGCTCAAGGCGCACTCCCGTTCTGGATAATGTTTTTTGCG
CCGACATCATAACGGTTCTGGCAAATATTCTGAAATGAGCTGTTGACAATTAATCATCGGCTCGTATAAT
GTGTGGAATTGTGAGCGGATAACAATTTCACACAGGAAACAGTATTCATGTCCCCTATACTAGGTTATTG
GAAAATTAAGGGCCTTGTGCAACCCACTCGACTTCTTTTGGAATATCTTGAAGAAAAATATGAAGAGCAT
TTGTATGAGCGCGATGAAGGTGATAAATGGCGAAACAAAAAGTTTGAATTGGGTTTGGAGTTTCCCAATC
TTCCTTATTATATTGATGGTGATGTTAAATTAACACAGTCTATGGCCATCATACGTTATATAGCTGACAA
GCACAACATGTTGGGTGGTTGTCCAAAAGAGCGTGCAGAGATTTCAATGCTTGAAGGAGCGGTTTTGGAT
ATTAGATACGGTGTTTCGAGAATTGCATATAGTAAAGACTTTGAAACTCTCAAAGTTGATTTTCTTAGCA
AGCTACCTGAAATGCTGAAAATGTTCGAAGATCGTTTATGTCATAAAACATATTTAAATGGTGATCATGT
AACCCATCCTGACTTCATGTTGTATGACGCTCTTGATGTTGTTTTATACATGGACCCAATGTGCCTGGAT
GCGTTCCCAAAATTAGTTTGTTTTAAAAAACGTATTGAAGCTATCCCACAAATTGATAAGTACTTGAAAT
CCAGCAAGTATATAGCATGGCCTTTGCAGGGCTGGCAAGCCACGTTTGGTGGTGGCGACCATCCTCCAAA
ATCGGATCTGGAAGTTCTGTTCCAGGGGCCCCTGGGATCCGGGCGCGCCATGTGTGTACCTAAACCAGTA
GATTATTCTTGCCAACCCTGGTATGCTGGCCCAATGGAAAGATTGCAGGCAGAAACTGAACTTATTAACA
GGGTGAATAGTACTTACCTTGTAAGGCACAGGACCAAAGAATCTGGAGAATATGCAATTAGCATTAAGTA
CAATAATGAAGCAAAACACATCAAGATTTTAACAAGAGATGGCTTTTTTCACATTGCAGAAAATAGAAAA
TTTAAAAGCTTAATGGAACTTGTGGAGTACTACAAGCACCATTCTCTCAAAGAAGGGTTCAGGACCTTAG
ATACAACGCTACAGTTTCCATACAAGGAGCCAGAACAGCCAGCTGGATTAATTAACGAATTCCCGGGTCG
ACTCGAGCGGCCGCATCGTGACTGACTGACGATCTGCCTCGCGCGTTTCGGTGATGACGGTGAAAACCTC
TGACACATGCAGCTCCCGGAGACGGTCACAGCTTGTCTGTAAGCGGATGCCGGGAGCAGACAAGCCCGTC
AGGGCGCGTCAGCGGGTGTTGGCGGGTGTCGGGGCGCAGCCATGACCCAGTCACGTAGCGATAGCGGAGT
GTATAATTCTTGAAGACGAAAGGGCCTCGTGATACGCCTATTTTTATAGGTTAATGTCATGATAATAATG
GTTTCTTAGACGTCAGGTGGCACTTTTCGGGGAAATGTGCGCGGAACCCCTATTTGTTTATTTTTCTAAA
TACATTCAAATATGTATCCGCTCATGAGACAATAACCCTGATAAATGCTTCAATAATATTGAAAAAGGAA
GAGTATGAGTATTCAACATTTCCGTGTCGCCCTTATTCCCTTTTTTGCGGCATTTTGCCTTCCTGTTTTT
GCTCACCCAGAAACGCTGGTGAAAGTAAAAGATGCTGAAGATCAGTTGGGTGCACGAGTGGGTTACATCG
AACTGGATCTCAACAGCGGTAAGATCCTTGAGAGTTTTCGCCCCGAAGAACGTTTTCCAATGATGAGCAC
TTTTAAAGTTCTGCTATGTGGCGCGGTATTATCCCGTGTTGACGCCGGGCAAGAGCAACTCGGTCGCCGC
ATACACTATTCTCAGAATGACTTGGTTGAGTACTCACCAGTCACAGAAAAGCATCTTACGGATGGCATGA
CAGTAAGAGAATTATGCAGTGCTGCCATAACCATGAGTGATAACACTGCGGCCAACTTACTTCTGACAAC
GATCGGAGGACCGAAGGAGCTAACCGCTTTTTTGCACAACATGGGGGATCATGTAACTCGCCTTGATCGT
TGGGAACCGGAGCTGAATGAAGCCATACCAAACGACGAGCGTGACACCACGATGCCTGCAGCAATGGCAA
CAACGTTGCGCAAACTATTAACTGGCGAACTACTTACTCTAGCTTCCCGGCAACAATTAATAGACTGGAT
GGAGGCGGATAAAGTTGCAGGACCACTTCTGCGCTCGGCCCTTCCGGCTGGCTGGTTTATTGCTGATAAA
TCTGGAGCCGGTGAGCGTGGGTCTCGCGGTATCATTGCAGCACTGGGGCCAGATGGTAAGCCCTCCCGTA
TCGTAGTTATCTACACGACGGGGAGTCAGGCAACTATGGATGAACGAAATAGACAGATCGCTGAGATAGG
TGCCTCACTGATTAAGCATTGGTAACTGTCAGACCAAGTTTACTCATATATACTTTAGATTGATTTAAAA
CTTCATTTTTAATTTAAAAGGATCTAGGTGAAGATCCTTTTTGATAATCTCATGACCAAAATCCCTTAAC
GTGAGTTTTCGTTCCACTGAGCGTCAGACCCCGTAGAAAAGATCAAAGGATCTTCTTGAGATCCTTTTTT
TCTGCGCGTAATCTGCTGCTTGCAAACAAAAAAACCACCGCTACCAGCGGTGGTTTGTTTGCCGGATCAA
GAGCTACCAACTCTTTTTCCGAAGGTAACTGGCTTCAGCAGAGCGCAGATACCAAATACTGTCCTTCTAG
TGTAGCCGTAGTTAGGCCACCACTTCAAGAACTCTGTAGCACCGCCTACATACCTCGCTCTGCTAATCCT
GTTACCAGTGGCTGCTGCCAGTGGCGATAAGTCGTGTCTTACCGGGTTGGACTCAAGACGATAGTTACCG
GATAAGGCGCAGCGGTCGGGCTGAACGGGGGGTTCGTGCACACAGCCCAGCTTGGAGCGAACGACCTACA
CCGAACTGAGATACCTACAGCGTGAGCTATGAGAAAGCGCCACGCTTCCCGAAGGGAGAAAGGCGGACAG
GTATCCGGTAAGCGGCAGGGTCGGAACAGGAGAGCGCACGAGGGAGCTTCCAGGGGGAAACGCCTGGTAT
CTTTATAGTCCTGTCGGGTTTCGCCACCTCTGACTTGAGCGTCGATTTTTGTGATGCTCGTCAGGGGGGC
GGAGCCTATGGAAAAACGCCAGCAACGCGGCCTTTTTACGGTTCCTGGCCTTTTGCTGGCCTTTTGCTCA
CATGTTCTTTCCTGCGTTATCCCCTGATTCTGTGGATAACCGTATTACCGCCTTTGAGTGAGCTGATACC
GCTCGCCGCAGCCGAACGACCGAGCGCAGCGAGTCAGTGAGCGAGGAAGCGGAAGAGCGCCTGATGCGGT
ATTTTCTCCTTACGCATCTGTGCGGTATTTCACACCGCATAAATTCCGACACCATCGAATGGTGCAAAAC
CTTTCGCGGTATGGCATGATAGCGCCCGGAAGAGAGTCAATTCAGGGTGGTGAATGTGAAACCAGTAACG
TTATACGATGTCGCAGAGTATGCCGGTGTCTCTTATCAGACCGTTTCCCGCGTGGTGAACCAGGCCAGCC
ACGTTTCTGCGAAAACGCGGGAAAAAGTGGAAGCGGCGATGGCGGAGCTGAATTACATTCCCAACCGCGT
GGCACAACAACTGGCGGGCAAACAGTCGTTGCTGATTGGCGTTGCCACCTCCAGTCTGGCCCTGCACGCG
CCGTCGCAAATTGTCGCGGCGATTAAATCTCGCGCCGATCAACTGGGTGCCAGCGTGGTGGTGTCGATGG
TAGAACGAAGCGGCGTCGAAGCCTGTAAAGCGGCGGTGCACAATCTTCTCGCGCAACGCGTCAGTGGGCT
GATCATTAACTATCCGCTGGATGACCAGGATGCCATTGCTGTGGAAGCTGCCTGCACTAATGTTCCGGCG
TTATTTCTTGATGTCTCTGACCAGACACCCATCAACAGTATTATTTTCTCCCATGAAGACGGTACGCGAC
TGGGCGTGGAGCATCTGGTCGCATTGGGTCACCAGCAAATCGCGCTGTTAGCGGGCCCATTAAGTTCTGT
CTCGGCGCGTCTGCGTCTGGCTGGCTGGCATAAATATCTCACTCGCAATCAAATTCAGCCGATAGCGGAA
CGGGAAGGCGACTGGAGTGCCATGTCCGGTTTTCAACAAACCATGCAAATGCTGAATGAGGGCATCGTTC
CCACTGCGATGCTGGTTGCCAACGATCAGATGGCGCTGGGCGCAATGCGCGCCATTACCGAGTCCGGGCT
GCGCGTTGGTGCGGATATCTCGGTAGTGGGATACGACGATACCGAAGACAGCTCATGTTATATCCCGCCG
TCAACCACCATCAAACAGGATTTTCGCCTGCTGGGGCAAACCAGCGTGGACCGCTTGCTGCAACTCTCTC
AGGGCCAGGCGGTGAAGGGCAATCAGCTGTTGCCCGTCTCACTGGTGAAAAGAAAAACCACCCTGGCGCC
CAATACGCAAACCGCCTCTCCCCGCGCGTTGGCCGATTCATTAATGCAGCTGGCACGACAGGTTTCCCGA
CTGGAAAGCGGGCAGTGAGCGCAACGCAATTAATGTGAGTTAGCTCACTCATTAGGCACCCCAGGCTTTA
CACTTTATGCTTCCGGCTCGTATGTTGTGTGGAATTGTGAGCGGATAACAATTTCACACAGGAAACAGCT
ATGACCATGATTACGGATTCACTGGCCGTCGTTTTACAACGTCGTGACTGGGAAAACCCTGGCGTTACCC
AACTTAATCGCCTTGCAGCACATCCCCCTTTCGCCAGCTGGCGTAATAGCGAAGAGGCCCGCACCGATCG
CCCTTCCCAACAGTTGCGCAGCCTGAATGGCGAATGGCGCTTTGCCTGGTTTCCGGCACCAGAAGCGGTG
CCGGAAAGCTGGCTGGAGTGCGATCTTCCTGAGGCCGATACTGTCGTCGTCCCCTCAAACTGGCAGATGC
ACGGTTACGATGCGCCCATCTACACCAACGTAACCTATCCCATTACGGTCAATCCGCCGTTTGTTCCCAC
GGAGAATCCGACGGGTTGTTACTCGCTCACATTTAATGTTGATGAAAGCTGGCTACAGGAAGGCCAGACG
CGAATTATTTTTGATGGCGTTGGAATT
Features (pLannotate 1.2.2; 17 found; start..end, strand, type, name):
      6..107     -  CDS            yciV (fragment): RNAAM_ECOLI - Also known as trpH From Escherichia coli (strain K12).
    183..211     +  promoter       tac promoter: strong E. coli promoter; hybrid between the trp and lac UV5 promoters
    219..235     +  protein_bind   lac operator: The lac repressor binds to the lac operator to inhibit transcription in E. coli. This inhibition can be relieved by adding lactose or isopropyl-β-D-thiogalactopyranoside (IPTG). lac repressor encoded by lacI
    258..911     +  CDS            GST26_SCHJA: Experimental evidence at protein level: Swiss-Prot protein existence level 1. GST isoenzymes appear to play a central role in the parasite detoxification system. Other functions are also suspected including a role in increasing the solubility of haematin in the parasite gut. From Schistosoma japonicum (Blood fluke).
    963..1307    +  CDS            Vav3 (fragment): VAV3_MOUSE - Experimental evidence at protein level: Swiss-Prot protein existence level 1. Exchange factor for GTP-binding proteins RhoA, RhoG and, to a lesser extent, Rac1. Binds physically to the nucleotide-free states of those GTPases (By similarity). Plays an important role in angiogenesis. Its recruitment by phosphorylated EPHA2 is critical for EFNA1-induced RAC1 GTPase activation and vascular endothelial cell migration and assembly. May be important for integrin-mediated signaling, at least in some cell types. In osteoclasts, along with SYK tyrosine kinase, required for signaling through
   1364..1403    +  CDS            rop (fragment): Rop protein, which maintains plasmids at low copy number; rop
   1505..1545    +  misc_feature   bom (fragment): basis of mobility region from pBR322
   1650..1754    +  promoter       AmpR promoter: bla
   1755..2615    +  CDS            AmpR: β-lactamase; bla; confers resistance to ampicillin, carbenicillin, and related antibiotics
   2786..3374    +  rep_origin     ori: high-copy-number ColE1/pMB1/pBR322/pUC origin of replication
   3560..3611    -  misc_feature   bom (fragment): basis of mobility region from pBR322
   3618..3695    +  promoter       lacIq promoter: lacI (mutant); In the lacIq allele, a single base change in the promoter boosts expression of the lacI gene about 10-fold.
   3696..4778    +  CDS            lacI: lac repressor; lacI; The lac repressor binds to the lac operator to inhibit transcription in E. coli. This inhibition can be relieved by adding lactose or isopropyl-β-D-thiogalactopyranoside (IPTG).
   4791..4812    +  protein_bind   CAP binding site: CAP binding activates transcription in the presence of cAMP. E. coli catabolite activator protein
   4827..4857    +  promoter       lac promoter: promoter for the E. coli lac operon
   4865..4881    +  protein_bind   lac operator: The lac repressor binds to the lac operator to inhibit transcription in E. coli. This inhibition can be relieved by adding lactose or isopropyl-β-D-thiogalactopyranoside (IPTG). lac repressor encoded by lacI
   4901..5074    +  CDS            lacZα: LacZα fragment of β-galactosidase; lacZ fragment
