[The description below was written by a language model from this plasmid's Addgene catalogue record and pLannotate feature annotations shown in this document.]
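Description:
pGEX Vav3-SH2 is a bacterial expression plasmid built on the pGEX6P1 backbone for producing the SH2 domain of mouse Vav3 as a glutathione S-transferase fusion in E. coli. The insert, a 378 bp fragment encoding amino acids 660-774 of Vav3, was cloned between the BamHI and EcoRI sites, both of which were retained. It sits in frame downstream of the Schistosoma japonicum GST coding sequence and the backbone's PreScission protease recognition site. This arrangement allows the fusion to be captured on glutathione resin and, if desired, the GST moiety to be cleaved away. The depositor gives the fusion protein's mass as about 38.6 kDa.

Transcription is driven by the hybrid trp/lac tac promoter, which is followed by a lac operator. The plasmid also carries its own lacI gene under the lacIq promoter, so expression is kept repressed until it is induced with IPTG, independent of the host's repressor level. Propagation relies on a ColE1/pBR322-family origin, and selection is by ampicillin through the β-lactamase gene. The catalogue lists the plasmid as low copy, although the annotation software labels the origin generically as high copy and detects only fragments of rop and bom. Remnants of the lac promoter, operator and lacZα downstream of lacI are backbone carryover rather than functional payload.

Vav3 is a guanine nucleotide exchange factor for Rho-family GTPases, and SH2 domains in general bind phosphotyrosine-containing motifs. The associated publication concerns high-throughput phosphotyrosine profiling using SH2 domains, so the construct most likely served as one member of a panel of purified GST-SH2 probes for surveying tyrosine phosphorylation states in samples. The same fusion protein would also suit pull-down or binding assays.
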