Addgene plasmid #46530: pGEX Vav3-SH2
Depositing lab: Bruce Mayer. Depositing organization: University of Connecticut Health Center. Publication: High-throughput phosphotyrosine profiling using SH2 domains. Machida K, Thompson CM, Dierck K, Jablonowski K, Karkkainen S, Liu B, Zhang H, Nash PD, Newman DK, Nollau P, Pawson T, Renkema GH, Saksela K, Schiller MR, Shin DG, Mayer BJ. Mol Cell. 2007 Jun 22;26(6):899-915. 10.1016/j.molcel.2007.05.031 PubMed 17588523.
Backbone
  Vector backbone: pGEX6P1
  Backbone manufacturer: GE Healthcare Biosciences
  Backbone size w/o insert (bp): 4900
  Vector type: Bacterial Expression
Growth in bacteria
  Bacterial resistance: Ampicillin, 100 μg/mL
  Growth temperature: 37°C
  Growth strain: DH5alpha
  Copy number: Low Copy
Gene/Insert
  Gene/Insert name: Vav3 (alt names: VAV3; Idd18.1; AA986410; A530094I06Rik)
  Species: M. musculus (mouse)
  Insert size (bp): 378
  Mutation: contains amino acids 660-774
  Entrez Gene: Vav3 (a.k.a. A530094I06Rik, AA986410, Idd18.1)
  Promoter: Tac
  Tag / fusion protein: GST (N terminal on backbone); PreScission (N terminal on backbone)
  Cloning method: Restriction Enzyme; 5′ cloning site BamHI (not destroyed); 3′ cloning site EcoRI (not destroyed)
  Sequencing primers: 5′ pGEX-5; 3′ pGEX-3
Terms and licenses: Academic/Nonprofit Terms; Industry Terms: Not Available to Industry
Depositor comments: The molecular weight of the GST fusion protein is approximately 38.6 kDa
How to cite: pGEX Vav3-SH2 was a gift from Bruce Mayer (Addgene plasmid # 46530 ; http://n2t.net/addgene:46530 ; RRID:Addgene_46530)
