>Addgene plasmid #46530 | pGEX Vav3-SH2 | depositor partial sequence | sequence record 65781 | Insert sequence
GGATCCGGGCGCGCCATGTGTGTACCTAAACCAGTAGATTATTCTTGCCAACCCTGGTATGCTGGCCCAA
TGGAAAGATTGCAGGCAGAAACTGAACTTATTAACAGGGTGAATAGTACTTACCTTGTAAGGCACAGGAC
CAAAGAATCTGGAGAATATGCAATTAGCATTAAGTACAATAATGAAGCAAAACACATCAAGATTTTAACA
AGAGATGGCTTTTTTCACATTGCAGAAAATAGAAAATTTAAAAGCTTAATGGAACTTGTGGAGTACTACA
AGCACCATTCTCTCAAAGAAGGGTTCAGGACCTTAGATACAACGCTACAGTTTCCATACAAGGAGCCAGA
ACAGCCAGCTGGATTAATTAACGAATTC
