>Addgene plasmid #46530 | pGEX Vav3-SH2 | addgene partial sequence | sequence record 66767 | pGEX5
GGATCTGGAGTTCTGTTCCNGGGGCCCCTGGGATCCGGGCGCGCCATGTGTGTACCTAAACCAGTAGATT
ATTCTTGCCAACCCTGGTATGCTGGCCCAATGGAAAGATTGCAGGCAGAAACTGAACTTATTAACAGGGT
GAATAGTACTTACCTTGTAAGGCACAGGACCAAAGAATCTGGAGAATATGCAATTAGCATTAAGTACAAT
AATGAAGCAAAACACATCAAGATTTTAACAAGAGATGGCTTTTTTCACATTGCAGAAAATAGAAAATTTA
AAAGCTTAATGGAACTTGTGGAGTACTACAAGCACCATTCTCTCAAAGAAGGGTTCAGGACCTTAGATAC
AACGCTACAGTTTCCATACAAGGAGCCAGAACAGCCAGCTGGATTAATTAACGAATTCCCGGGTCGACTC
GAGCGGCCGCATCGTGACTGACTGACGATCTGCCTCGCGCGTTTCGGTGATGACGGTGAAAACCTCTGAC
ACATGCAGCTCCCGGAGACGGTCACAGCTTGTCTGTAAGCGGATGCCGGGAGCAGACAAGCCCGTCAGGG
CGCGTCAGCGGGTGTTGGCGGGTGTCGGGGCGCAGCCATGACCCAGTCACGTAGCGATAGCGGAGTGTAT
AATTCTTGAAGACGAAAGGGCCTCGTGATACGCCTATTTTTATAGGTTAATGTCATGATAATAATGGTTT
CTTAGACGTCAGGTGGCACTTTTCGGGGAAATGTGCGCGGAACCCCTATTTGTTTATTTTTCTAAATACA
TTCAAATATGTATCCGCTCATGAGACAAT
